LOCUS       Exported 9736 bp ds-DNA circular SYN 12-MAY-2021
DEFINITION  Dox-inducible polycistronic reprogramming lentiviral vector
            expressing mouse Oct4, Sox2, cMyc.
ACCESSION   .
VERSION     .
KEYWORDS    pHAGE2-TetOminiCMV-OSM
SOURCE      synthetic DNA construct
  ORGANISM  synthetic DNA construct
REFERENCE   1 (bases 1 to 9736)
  AUTHORS   Velychko S, Adachi K, Kim KP, Hou Y, MacCarthy CM, Wu G, Scholer HR
  TITLE     Excluding Oct4 from Yamanaka Cocktail Unleashes the Developmental
            Potential of iPSCs.
  JOURNAL   Cell Stem Cell. 2019 Oct 30. pii: S1934-5909(19)30423-0. doi:
            10.1016/j.stem.2019.10.002.
  PUBMED    31708402
REFERENCE   2 (bases 1 to 9736)
  AUTHORS   .
  TITLE     Direct Submission
  JOURNAL   Exported May 12, 2021 from SnapGene Server 1.1.58
            http://www.snapgene.com
FEATURES             Location/Qualifiers
     source          1..9736
                     /organism="synthetic DNA construct"
                     /mol_type="other DNA"
     LTR             1..634
                     /label=3' LTR
                     /note="3' long terminal repeat (LTR) from HIV-1"
     misc_feature    681..806
                     /label=HIV-1 Psi
                     /note="packaging signal of human immunodeficiency virus
                     type 1"
     misc_feature    1303..1536
                     /label=RRE
                     /note="The Rev response element (RRE) of HIV-1 allows for
                     Rev-dependent mRNA export from the nucleus to the
                     cytoplasm."
     CDS             1721..1765
                     /codon_start=1
                     /product="antigenic peptide corresponding to amino acids
                     655 to 669 of the HIV envelope protein gp41 (Lutje Hulsik
                     et al., 2013)"
                     /label=gp41 peptide
                     /note="recognized by the 2H10 single-chain llama nanobody"
                     /translation="KNEQELLELDKWASL"
     misc_feature    2058..2175
                     /label=cPPT/CTS
                     /note="central polypurine tract and central termination
                     sequence of HIV-1"
     protein_bind    2251..2521
                     /label=tetracycline response element
                     /bound_moiety="tetracycline repressor TetR"
                     /note="contains seven copies of the tetracycline operator
                     tetO"
     primer_bind     2589..2613
                     /label=LNCX
                     /note="Human CMV promoter, forward primer"
     regulatory      2679..2688
                     /regulatory_class="other"
                     /note="vertebrate consensus sequence for strong initiation
                     of translation (Kozak, 1987)"
     CDS             3756..3812
                     /codon_start=1
                     /product="2A peptide from porcine teschovirus-1
                     polyprotein"
                     /label=P2A
                     /note="Eukaryotic ribosomes fail to insert a peptide bond
                     between the Gly and Pro residues, yielding separate
                     polypeptides."
                     /translation="ATNFSLLKQAGDVEENPGP"
     CDS             4785..4844
                     /codon_start=1
                     /product="2A peptide from equine rhinitis A virus
                     polyprotein"
                     /label=E2A
                     /note="Eukaryotic ribosomes fail to insert a peptide bond
                     between the Gly and Pro residues, yielding separate
                     polypeptides."
                     /translation="QCTNYALLKLAGDVESNPGP"
     misc_feature    6178..6766
                     /label=WPRE
                     /note="woodchuck hepatitis virus posttranscriptional
                     regulatory element"
     primer_bind     complement(6231..6251)
                     /label=WPRE-R
                     /note="WPRE, reverse primer"
     CDS             complement(6649..6660)
                     /codon_start=1
                     /product="Factor Xa recognition and cleavage site"
                     /label=Factor Xa site
                     /translation="IEGR"
     LTR             6914..7094
                     /label=5' LTR (truncated)
                     /note="truncated 5' long terminal repeat (LTR) from HIV-1"
     primer_bind     complement(7141..7159)
                     /label=pBRforEco
                     /note="pBR322 vectors, upsteam of EcoRI site, forward
                     primer"
     promoter        7227..7331
                     /gene="bla"
                     /label=AmpR promoter
     CDS             7332..8192
                     /codon_start=1
                     /gene="bla"
                     /product="beta-lactamase"
                     /label=AmpR
                     /note="confers resistance to ampicillin, carbenicillin, and
                     related antibiotics"
                     /translation="MSIQHFRVALIPFFAAFCLPVFAHPETLVKVKDAEDQLGARVGYI
                     ELDLNSGKILESFRPEERFPMMSTFKVLLCGAVLSRVDAGQEQLGRRIHYSQNDLVEYS
                     PVTEKHLTDGMTVRELCSAAITMSDNTAANLLLTTIGGPKELTAFLHNMGDHVTRLDRW
                     EPELNEAIPNDERDTTMPVAMATTLRKLLTGELLTLASRQQLIDWMEADKVAGPLLRSA
                     LPAGWFIADKSGAGERGSRGIIAALGPDGKPSRIVVIYTTGSQATMDERNRQIAEIGAS
                     LIKHW"
     primer_bind     complement(7550..7569)
                     /label=Amp-R
                     /note="Ampicillin resistance gene, reverse primer"
     rep_origin      8363..8951
                     /direction=RIGHT
                     /label=ori
                     /note="high-copy-number ColE1/pMB1/pBR322/pUC origin of
                     replication"
     primer_bind     8852..8871
                     /label=pBR322ori-F
                     /note="pBR322 origin, forward primer"
     primer_bind     9105..9122
                     /label=L4440
                     /note="L4440 vector, forward primer"
     primer_bind     9214..9233
                     /label=SV40pro-F
                     /note="SV40 promoter/origin, forward primer"
     protein_bind    9362..9383
                     /label=CAP binding site
                     /bound_moiety="E. coli catabolite activator protein"
                     /note="CAP binding activates transcription in the presence
                     of cAMP."
     promoter        9398..9428
                     /label=lac promoter
                     /note="promoter for the E. coli lac operon"
     protein_bind    9436..9452
                     /label=lac operator
                     /bound_moiety="lac repressor encoded by lacI"
                     /note="The lac repressor binds to the lac operator to
                     inhibit transcription in E. coli. This inhibition can be
                     relieved by adding lactose or
                     isopropyl-beta-D-thiogalactopyranoside (IPTG)."
     primer_bind     9441..9463
                     /label=M13/pUC Reverse
                     /note="In lacZ gene"
     primer_bind     9460..9476
                     /label=M13 rev
                     /note="common sequencing primer, one of multiple similar
                     variants"
     primer_bind     9460..9476
                     /label=M13 Reverse
                     /note="In lacZ gene. Also called M13-rev"
     primer_bind     9526..9545
                     /label=EBV-rev
                     /note="SV40 polyA terminator, reverse primer"
ORIGIN
        1 tggaagggct aattcactcc caaagaagac aagatatcct tgatctgtgg atctaccaca
       61 cacaaggcta cttccctgat tagcagaact acacaccagg gccaggggtc agatatccac
      121 tgacctttgg atggtgctac aagctagtac cagttgagcc agataaggta gaagaggcca
      181 ataaaggaga gaacaccagc ttgttacacc ctgtgagcct gcatgggatg gatgacccgg
      241 agagagaagt gttagagtgg aggtttgaca gccgcctagc atttcatcac gtggcccgag
      301 agctgcatcc ggagtacttc aagaactgct gatatcgagc ttgctacaag ggactttccg
      361 ctggggactt tccagggagg cgtggcctgg gcgggactgg ggagtggcga gccctcagat
      421 cctgcatata agcagctgct ttttgcctgt actgggtctc tctggttaga ccagatctga
      481 gcctgggagc tctctggcta actagggaac ccactgctta agcctcaata aagcttgcct
      541 tgagtgcttc aagtagtgtg tgcccgtctg ttgtgtgact ctggtaacta gagatccctc
      601 agaccctttt agtcagtgtg gaaaatctct agcagtggcg cccgaacagg gacttgaaag
      661 cgaaagggaa accagaggag ctctctcgac gcaggactcg gcttgctgaa gcgcgcacgg
      721 caagaggcga ggggcggcga ctggtgagta cgccaaaaat tttgactagc ggaggctaga
      781 aggagagaga tgggtgcgag agcgtcagta ttaagcgggg gagaattaga tcgcgatggg
      841 aaaaaattcg gttaaggcca gggggaaaga aaaaatataa attaaaacat atagtatggg
      901 caagcaggga gctagaacga ttcgcagtta atcctggcct gttagaaaca tcagaaggct
      961 gtagacaaat actgggacag ctacaaccat cccttcagac aggatcagaa gaacttagat
     1021 cattatataa tacagtagca accctctatt gtgtgcatca aaggatagag ataaaagaca
     1081 ccaaggaagc tttagacaag atagaggaag agcaaaacaa aagtaagacc accgcacagc
     1141 aagcggccgg ccgctgatct tcagacctgg aggaggagat atgagggaca attggagaag
     1201 tgaattatat aaatataaag tagtaaaaat tgaaccatta ggagtagcac ccaccaaggc
     1261 aaagagaaga gtggtgcaga gagaaaaaag agcagtggga ataggagctt tgttccttgg
     1321 gttcttggga gcagcaggaa gcactatggg cgcagcgtca atgacgctga cggtacaggc
     1381 cagacaatta ttgtctggta tagtgcagca gcagaacaat ttgctgaggg ctattgaggc
     1441 gcaacagcat ctgttgcaac tcacagtctg gggcatcaag cagctccagg caagaatcct
     1501 ggctgtggaa agatacctaa aggatcaaca gctcctgggg atttggggtt gctctggaaa
     1561 actcatttgc accactgctg tgccttggaa tgctagttgg agtaataaat ctctggaaca
     1621 gatttggaat cacacgacct ggatggagtg ggacagagaa attaacaatt acacaagctt
     1681 aatacactcc ttaattgaag aatcgcaaaa ccagcaagaa aagaatgaac aagaattatt
     1741 ggaattagat aaatgggcaa gtttgtggaa ttggtttaac ataacaaatt ggctgtggta
     1801 tataaaatta ttcataatga tagtaggagg cttggtaggt ttaagaatag tttttgctgt
     1861 actttctata gtgaatagag ttaggcaggg atattcacca ttatcgtttc agacccacct
     1921 cccaaccccg aggggacccg acaggcccga aggaatagaa gaagaaggtg gagagagaga
     1981 cagagacaga tccattcgat tagtgaacgg atctcgacgg tatcgccgaa ttcacaaatg
     2041 gcagtattca tccacaattt taaaagaaaa ggggggattg gggggtacag tgcaggggaa
     2101 agaatagtag acataatagc aacagacata caaactaaag aattacaaaa acaaattaca
     2161 aaaattcaaa attttcgggt ttattacagg gacagcagag atccagtttg gactagtcca
     2221 caccctaact gacacactcg agtttaccac tccctatcag tgatagagaa aagtgaaagt
     2281 cgagtttacc actccctatc agtgatagag aaaagtgaaa gtcgagttta ccactcccta
     2341 tcagtgatag agaaaagtga aagtcgagtt taccactccc tatcagtgat agagaaaagt
     2401 gaaagtcgag tttaccactc cctatcagtg atagagaaaa gtgaaagtcg agtttaccac
     2461 tccctatcag tgatagagaa aagtgaaagt cgagtttacc actccctatc agtgatagag
     2521 aaaagtgaaa gtcgagctcg gtacccgggt cgaggtaggc atgtacggtg ggaggcctat
     2581 ataagcagag ctcgtttagt gaaccgtcag atcgcctgga gacgccatcc acgctgtttt
     2641 gacctccata gaagacaccg ggaccgatcc agcctgcggc cgccatggct ggacacctgg
     2701 cttcagactt cgccttctca cccccaccag gtgggggtga tgggtcagca gggctggagc
     2761 cgggctgggt ggatcctcga acctggctaa gcttccaagg gcctccaggt gggcctggaa
     2821 tcggaccagg ctcagaggta ttggggatct ccccatgtcc gcccgcatac gagttctgcg
     2881 gagggatggc atactgtgga cctcaggttg gactgggcct agtcccccaa gttggcgtgg
     2941 agactttgca gcctgagggc caggcaggag cacgagtgga aagcaactca gagggaacct
     3001 cctctgagcc ctgtgccgac cgccccaatg ccgtgaagtt ggagaaggtg gaaccaactc
     3061 ccgaggagtc ccaggacatg aaagccctgc agaaggagct agaacagttt gccaagctgc
     3121 tgaagcagaa gaggatcacc ttggggtaca cccaggccga cgtggggctc accctgggcg
     3181 ttctctttgg aaaggtgttc agccagacca ccatctgtcg cttcgaggcc ttgcagctca
     3241 gccttaagaa catgtgtaag ctgcggcccc tgctggagaa gtgggtggag gaagccgaca
     3301 acaatgagaa ccttcaggag atatgcaaat cggagaccct ggtgcaggcc cggaagagaa
     3361 agcgaactag cattgagaac cgtgtgaggt ggagtctgga gaccatgttt ctgaagtgcc
     3421 cgaagccctc cctacagcag atcactcaca tcgccaatca gcttgggcta gagaaggatg
     3481 tggttcgagt atggttctgt aaccggcgcc agaagggcaa aagatcaagt attgagtatt
     3541 cccaacgaga agagtatgag gctacaggga cacctttccc agggggggct gtatcctttc
     3601 ctctgccccc aggtccccac tttggcaccc caggctatgg aagcccccac ttcaccacac
     3661 tctactcagt cccttttcct gagggcgagg cctttccctc tgttcccgtc actgctctgg
     3721 gctctcccat gcattcaaac gctagcggca gcggcgccac gaacttctct ctgttaaagc
     3781 aagcaggaga tgttgaagaa aaccccgggc ctgcttgcat gtataacatg atggagacgg
     3841 agctgaagcc gccgggcccg cagcaagctt cggggggcgg cggcggagga ggcaacgcca
     3901 cggcggcggc gaccggcggc aaccagaaga acagcccgga ccgcgtcaag aggcccatga
     3961 acgccttcat ggtatggtcc cgggggcagc ggcgtaagat ggcccaggag aaccccaaga
     4021 tgcacaactc ggagatcagc aagcgcctgg gcgcggagtg gaaacttttg tccgagaccg
     4081 agaagcggcc gttcatcgac gaggccaagc ggctgcgcgc tctgcacatg aaggagcacc
     4141 cggattataa ataccggccg cggcggaaaa ccaagacgct catgaagaag gataagtaca
     4201 cgcttcccgg aggcttgctg gcccccggcg ggaacagcat ggcgagcggg gttggggtgg
     4261 gcgccggcct gggtgcgggc gtgaaccagc gcatggacag ctacgcgcac atgaacggct
     4321 ggagcaacgg cagctacagc atgatgcagg agcagctggg ctacccgcag cacccgggcc
     4381 tcaacgctca cggcgcggca cagatgcaac cgatgcaccg ctacgacgtc agcgccctgc
     4441 agtacaactc catgaccagc tcgcagacct acatgaacgg ctcgcccacc tacagcatgt
     4501 cctactcgca gcagggcacc cccggtatgg cgctgggctc catgggctct gtggtcaagt
     4561 ccgaggccag ctccagcccc cccgtggtta cctcttcctc ccactccagg gcgccctgcc
     4621 aggccgggga cctccgggac atgatcagca tgtacctccc cggcgccgag gtgccggagc
     4681 ccgctgcgcc cagtagactg cacatggccc agcactacca gagcggcccg gtgcccggca
     4741 cggccattaa cggcacactg cccctgtcgc acatgggtag tgggcaatgt actaactacg
     4801 ctttgttgaa actcgctggc gatgttgaaa gtaaccccgg tcctatgccc ctcaacgtga
     4861 acttcaccaa caggaactat gacctcgact acgactccgt acagccctat ttcatctgcg
     4921 acgaggaaga gaatttctat caccagcaac agcagagcga gctgcagccg cccgcgccca
     4981 gtgaggatat ctggaagaaa ttcgagctgc ttcccacccc gcccctgtcc ccgagccgcc
     5041 gctccgggct ctgctctcca tcctatgttg cggtcgctac gtccttctcc ccaagggaag
     5101 acgatgacgg cggcggtggc aacttctcca ccgccgatca gctggagatg atgaccgagt
     5161 tacttggagg agacatggtg aaccagagct tcatctgcga tcctgacgac gagaccttca
     5221 tcaagaacat catcatccag gactgtatgt ggagcggttt ctcagccgct gccaagctgg
     5281 tctcggagaa gctggcctcc taccaggctg cgcgcaaaga cagcaccagc ctgagccccg
     5341 cccgcgggca cagcgtctgc tccacctcca gcctgtacct gcaggacctc accgccgccg
     5401 cgtccgagtg cattgacccc tcagtggtct ttccctaccc gctcaacgac agcagctcgc
     5461 ccaaatcctg tacctcgtcc gattccacgg ccttctctcc ttcctcggac tcgctgctgt
     5521 cctccgagtc ctccccacgg gccagccctg agcccctagt gctgcatgag gagacaccgc
     5581 ccaccaccag cagcgactct gaagaagagc aagaagatga ggaagaaatt gatgtggtgt
     5641 ctgtggagaa gaggcaaacc cctgccaaga ggtcggagtc gggctcatct ccatcccgag
     5701 gccacagcaa acctccgcac agcccactgg tcctcaagag gtgccacgtc tccactcacc
     5761 agcacaacta cgccgcaccc ccctccacaa ggaaggacta tccagctgcc aagagggcca
     5821 agttggacag tggcagggtc ctgaagcaga tcagcaacaa ccgcaagtgc tccagcccca
     5881 ggtcctcaga cacggaggaa aacgacaaga ggcggacaca caacgtcttg gaacgtcaga
     5941 ggaggaacga gctgaagcgc agcttttttg ccctgcgtga ccagatccct gaattggaaa
     6001 acaacgaaaa ggcccccaag gtagtgatcc tcaaaaaagc caccgcctac atcctgtcca
     6061 ttcaagcaga cgagcacaag ctcacctctg aaaaggactt attgaggaaa cgacgagaac
     6121 agttgaaaca caaactcgaa cagcttcgaa actctggtgc ataaatcgat agatcctaat
     6181 caacctctgg attacaaaat ttgtgaaaga ttgactggta ttcttaacta tgttgctcct
     6241 tttacgctat gtggatacgc tgctttaatg cctttgtatc atgctattgc ttcccgtatg
     6301 gctttcattt tctcctcctt gtataaatcc tggttgctgt ctctttatga ggagttgtgg
     6361 cccgttgtca ggcaacgtgg cgtggtgtgc actgtgtttg ctgacgcaac ccccactggt
     6421 tggggcattg ccaccacctg tcagctcctt tccgggactt tcgctttccc cctccctatt
     6481 gccacggcgg aactcatcgc cgcctgcctt gcccgctgct ggacaggggc tcggctgttg
     6541 ggcactgaca attccgtggt gttgtcgggg aaatcatcgt cctttccttg gctgctcgcc
     6601 tgtgttgcca cctggattct gcgcgggacg tccttctgct acgtcccttc ggccctcaat
     6661 ccagcggacc ttccttcccg cggcctgctg ccggctctgc ggcctcttcc gcgtcttcgc
     6721 cttcgccctc agacgagtcg gatctccctt tgggccgcct ccccgcctgg tacctttaag
     6781 accaatgact tacaaggcag ctgtagatct tagccacttt ttaaaagaaa aggggggact
     6841 ggaagggcta attcactccc aacgaagaca agatcacctg caggacaggc gcgccctgct
     6901 ttttgcttgt actgggtctc tctggttaga ccagatctga gcctgggagc tctctggcta
     6961 actagggaac ccactgctta agcctcaata aagcttgcct tgagtgcttc aagtagtgtg
     7021 tgcccgtctg ttgtgtgact ctggtaacta gagatccctc agaccctttt agtcagtgtg
     7081 gaaaatctct agcacccggg cgattaagga aagggctaga tcattcttga agacgaaagg
     7141 gcctcgtgat acgcctattt ttataggtta atgtcatgat aataatggtt tcttagacgt
     7201 caggtggcac ttttcgggga aatgtgcgcg gaacccctat ttgtttattt ttctaaatac
     7261 attcaaatat gtatccgctc atgagacaat aaccctgata aatgcttcaa taatattgaa
     7321 aaaggaagag tatgagtatt caacatttcc gtgtcgccct tattcccttt tttgcggcat
     7381 tttgccttcc tgtttttgct cacccagaaa cgctggtgaa agtaaaagat gctgaagatc
     7441 agttgggtgc acgagtgggt tacatcgaac tggatctcaa cagcggtaag atccttgaga
     7501 gttttcgccc cgaagaacgt tttccaatga tgagcacttt taaagttctg ctatgtggcg
     7561 cggtattatc ccgtgttgac gccgggcaag agcaactcgg tcgccgcata cactattctc
     7621 agaatgactt ggttgagtac tcaccagtca cagaaaagca tcttacggat ggcatgacag
     7681 taagagaatt atgcagtgct gccataacca tgagtgataa cactgcggcc aacttacttc
     7741 tgacaacgat cggaggaccg aaggagctaa ccgctttttt gcacaacatg ggggatcatg
     7801 taactcgcct tgatcgttgg gaaccggagc tgaatgaagc cataccaaac gacgagcgtg
     7861 acaccacgat gcctgtagca atggcaacaa cgttgcgcaa actattaact ggcgaactac
     7921 ttactctagc ttcccggcaa caattaatag actggatgga ggcggataaa gttgcaggac
     7981 cacttctgcg ctcggccctt ccggctggct ggtttattgc tgataaatct ggagccggtg
     8041 agcgtgggtc tcgcggtatc attgcagcac tggggccaga tggtaagccc tcccgtatcg
     8101 tagttatcta cacgacgggg agtcaggcaa ctatggatga acgaaataga cagatcgctg
     8161 agataggtgc ctcactgatt aagcattggt aactgtcaga ccaagtttac tcatatatac
     8221 tttagattga tttaaaactt catttttaat ttaaaaggat ctaggtgaag atcctttttg
     8281 ataatctcat gaccaaaatc ccttaacgtg agttttcgtt ccactgagcg tcagaccccg
     8341 tagaaaagat caaaggatct tcttgagatc ctttttttct gcgcgtaatc tgctgcttgc
     8401 aaacaaaaaa accaccgcta ccagcggtgg tttgtttgcc ggatcaagag ctaccaactc
     8461 tttttccgaa ggtaactggc ttcagcagag cgcagatacc aaatactgtt cttctagtgt
     8521 agccgtagtt aggccaccac ttcaagaact ctgtagcacc gcctacatac ctcgctctgc
     8581 taatcctgtt accagtggct gctgccagtg gcgataagtc gtgtcttacc gggttggact
     8641 caagacgata gttaccggat aaggcgcagc ggtcgggctg aacggggggt tcgtgcacac
     8701 agcccagctt ggagcgaacg acctacaccg aactgagata cctacagcgt gagctatgag
     8761 aaagcgccac gcttcccgaa gggagaaagg cggacaggta tccggtaagc ggcagggtcg
     8821 gaacaggaga gcgcacgagg gagcttccag ggggaaacgc ctggtatctt tatagtcctg
     8881 tcgggtttcg ccacctctga cttgagcgtc gatttttgtg atgctcgtca ggggggcgga
     8941 gcctatggaa aaacgccagc aacgcggcct ttttacggtt cctggccttt tgctggcctt
     9001 ttgctcacat gttctttcct gcgttatccc ctgattctgt ggataaccgt attaccgcct
     9061 ttgagtgagc tgataccgct cgccgcagcc gaacgaccga gcgcagcgag tcagtgagcg
     9121 aggaagcgga agagcgccca atacgcaaac cgcctctccc cgcgcgttgg ccgattcatt
     9181 aatgcagcaa gctcatggct gactaatttt ttttatttat gcagaggccg aggccgcctc
     9241 ggcctctgag ctattccaga agtagtgagg aggctttttt ggaggcctag gcttttgcaa
     9301 aaagctcccc gtggcacgac aggtttcccg actggaaagc gggcagtgag cgcaacgcaa
     9361 ttaatgtgag ttagctcact cattaggcac cccaggcttt acactttatg cttccggctc
     9421 gtatgttgtg tggaattgtg agcggataac aatttcacac aggaaacagc tatgacatga
     9481 ttacgaattt cacaaataaa gcattttttt cactgcattc tagttgtggt ttgtccaaac
     9541 tcatcaatgt atcttatcat gtctggatca actggataac tcaagctaac caaaatcatc
     9601 ccaaacttcc caccccatac cctattacca ctgccaatta cctgtggttt catttactct
     9661 aaacctgtga ttcctctgaa ttattttcat tttaaagaaa ttgtatttgt taaatatgta
     9721 ctacaaactt agtagt
//
