>Addgene plasmid #136555 | pHAGE2-TetOminiCMV-OSM | depositor full sequence | sequence record 263476 | pHAGE2-TetOminiCMV-OSM sequence 9736 bps
TGGAAGGGCTAATTCACTCCCAAAGAAGACAAGATATCCTTGATCTGTGGATCTACCACACACAAGGCTA
CTTCCCTGATTAGCAGAACTACACACCAGGGCCAGGGGTCAGATATCCACTGACCTTTGGATGGTGCTAC
AAGCTAGTACCAGTTGAGCCAGATAAGGTAGAAGAGGCCAATAAAGGAGAGAACACCAGCTTGTTACACC
CTGTGAGCCTGCATGGGATGGATGACCCGGAGAGAGAAGTGTTAGAGTGGAGGTTTGACAGCCGCCTAGC
ATTTCATCACGTGGCCCGAGAGCTGCATCCGGAGTACTTCAAGAACTGCTGATATCGAGCTTGCTACAAG
GGACTTTCCGCTGGGGACTTTCCAGGGAGGCGTGGCCTGGGCGGGACTGGGGAGTGGCGAGCCCTCAGAT
CCTGCATATAAGCAGCTGCTTTTTGCCTGTACTGGGTCTCTCTGGTTAGACCAGATCTGAGCCTGGGAGC
TCTCTGGCTAACTAGGGAACCCACTGCTTAAGCCTCAATAAAGCTTGCCTTGAGTGCTTCAAGTAGTGTG
TGCCCGTCTGTTGTGTGACTCTGGTAACTAGAGATCCCTCAGACCCTTTTAGTCAGTGTGGAAAATCTCT
AGCAGTGGCGCCCGAACAGGGACTTGAAAGCGAAAGGGAAACCAGAGGAGCTCTCTCGACGCAGGACTCG
GCTTGCTGAAGCGCGCACGGCAAGAGGCGAGGGGCGGCGACTGGTGAGTACGCCAAAAATTTTGACTAGC
GGAGGCTAGAAGGAGAGAGATGGGTGCGAGAGCGTCAGTATTAAGCGGGGGAGAATTAGATCGCGATGGG
AAAAAATTCGGTTAAGGCCAGGGGGAAAGAAAAAATATAAATTAAAACATATAGTATGGGCAAGCAGGGA
GCTAGAACGATTCGCAGTTAATCCTGGCCTGTTAGAAACATCAGAAGGCTGTAGACAAATACTGGGACAG
CTACAACCATCCCTTCAGACAGGATCAGAAGAACTTAGATCATTATATAATACAGTAGCAACCCTCTATT
GTGTGCATCAAAGGATAGAGATAAAAGACACCAAGGAAGCTTTAGACAAGATAGAGGAAGAGCAAAACAA
AAGTAAGACCACCGCACAGCAAGCGGCCGGCCGCTGATCTTCAGACCTGGAGGAGGAGATATGAGGGACA
ATTGGAGAAGTGAATTATATAAATATAAAGTAGTAAAAATTGAACCATTAGGAGTAGCACCCACCAAGGC
AAAGAGAAGAGTGGTGCAGAGAGAAAAAAGAGCAGTGGGAATAGGAGCTTTGTTCCTTGGGTTCTTGGGA
GCAGCAGGAAGCACTATGGGCGCAGCGTCAATGACGCTGACGGTACAGGCCAGACAATTATTGTCTGGTA
TAGTGCAGCAGCAGAACAATTTGCTGAGGGCTATTGAGGCGCAACAGCATCTGTTGCAACTCACAGTCTG
GGGCATCAAGCAGCTCCAGGCAAGAATCCTGGCTGTGGAAAGATACCTAAAGGATCAACAGCTCCTGGGG
ATTTGGGGTTGCTCTGGAAAACTCATTTGCACCACTGCTGTGCCTTGGAATGCTAGTTGGAGTAATAAAT
CTCTGGAACAGATTTGGAATCACACGACCTGGATGGAGTGGGACAGAGAAATTAACAATTACACAAGCTT
AATACACTCCTTAATTGAAGAATCGCAAAACCAGCAAGAAAAGAATGAACAAGAATTATTGGAATTAGAT
AAATGGGCAAGTTTGTGGAATTGGTTTAACATAACAAATTGGCTGTGGTATATAAAATTATTCATAATGA
TAGTAGGAGGCTTGGTAGGTTTAAGAATAGTTTTTGCTGTACTTTCTATAGTGAATAGAGTTAGGCAGGG
ATATTCACCATTATCGTTTCAGACCCACCTCCCAACCCCGAGGGGACCCGACAGGCCCGAAGGAATAGAA
GAAGAAGGTGGAGAGAGAGACAGAGACAGATCCATTCGATTAGTGAACGGATCTCGACGGTATCGCCGAA
TTCACAAATGGCAGTATTCATCCACAATTTTAAAAGAAAAGGGGGGATTGGGGGGTACAGTGCAGGGGAA
AGAATAGTAGACATAATAGCAACAGACATACAAACTAAAGAATTACAAAAACAAATTACAAAAATTCAAA
ATTTTCGGGTTTATTACAGGGACAGCAGAGATCCAGTTTGGACTAGTCCACACCCTAACTGACACACTCG
AGTTTACCACTCCCTATCAGTGATAGAGAAAAGTGAAAGTCGAGTTTACCACTCCCTATCAGTGATAGAG
AAAAGTGAAAGTCGAGTTTACCACTCCCTATCAGTGATAGAGAAAAGTGAAAGTCGAGTTTACCACTCCC
TATCAGTGATAGAGAAAAGTGAAAGTCGAGTTTACCACTCCCTATCAGTGATAGAGAAAAGTGAAAGTCG
AGTTTACCACTCCCTATCAGTGATAGAGAAAAGTGAAAGTCGAGTTTACCACTCCCTATCAGTGATAGAG
AAAAGTGAAAGTCGAGCTCGGTACCCGGGTCGAGGTAGGCGTGTACGGTGGGAGGCCTATATAAGCAGAG
CTCGTTTAGTGAACCGTCAGATCGCCTGGAGACGCCATCCACGCTGTTTTGACCTCCATAGAAGACACCG
GGACCGATCCAGCCTGCGGCCGCCATGGCTGGACACCTGGCTTCAGACTTCGCCTTCTCACCCCCACCAG
GTGGGGGTGATGGGTCAGCAGGGCTGGAGCCGGGCTGGGTGGATCCTCGAACCTGGCTAAGCTTCCAAGG
GCCTCCAGGTGGGCCTGGAATCGGACCAGGCTCAGAGGTATTGGGGATCTCCCCATGTCCGCCCGCATAC
GAGTTCTGCGGAGGGATGGCATACTGTGGACCTCAGGTTGGACTGGGCCTAGTCCCCCAAGTTGGCGTGG
AGACTTTGCAGCCTGAGGGCCAGGCAGGAGCACGAGTGGAAAGCAACTCAGAGGGAACCTCCTCTGAGCC
CTGTGCCGACCGCCCCAATGCCGTGAAGTTGGAGAAGGTGGAACCAACTCCCGAGGAGTCCCAGGACATG
AAAGCCCTGCAGAAGGAGCTAGAACAGTTTGCCAAGCTGCTGAAGCAGAAGAGGATCACCTTGGGGTACA
CCCAGGCCGACGTGGGGCTCACCCTGGGCGTTCTCTTTGGAAAGGTGTTCAGCCAGACCACCATCTGTCG
CTTCGAGGCCTTGCAGCTCAGCCTTAAGAACATGTGTAAGCTGCGGCCCCTGCTGGAGAAGTGGGTGGAG
GAAGCCGACAACAATGAGAACCTTCAGGAGATATGCAAATCGGAGACCCTGGTGCAGGCCCGGAAGAGAA
AGCGAACTAGCATTGAGAACCGTGTGAGGTGGAGTCTGGAGACCATGTTTCTGAAGTGCCCGAAGCCCTC
CCTACAGCAGATCACTCACATCGCCAATCAGCTTGGGCTAGAGAAGGATGTGGTTCGAGTATGGTTCTGT
AACCGGCGCCAGAAGGGCAAAAGATCAAGTATTGAGTATTCCCAACGAGAAGAGTATGAGGCTACAGGGA
CACCTTTCCCAGGGGGGGCTGTATCCTTTCCTCTGCCCCCAGGTCCCCACTTTGGCACCCCAGGCTATGG
AAGCCCCCACTTCACCACACTCTACTCAGTCCCTTTTCCTGAGGGCGAGGCCTTTCCCTCTGTTCCCGTC
ACTGCTCTGGGCTCTCCCATGCATTCAAACGCTAGCGGCAGCGGCGCCACGAACTTCTCTCTGTTAAAGC
AAGCAGGAGATGTTGAAGAAAACCCCGGGCCTGCTTGCATGTATAACATGATGGAGACGGAGCTGAAGCC
GCCGGGCCCGCAGCAAGCTTCGGGGGGCGGCGGCGGAGGAGGCAACGCCACGGCGGCGGCGACCGGCGGC
AACCAGAAGAACAGCCCGGACCGCGTCAAGAGGCCCATGAACGCCTTCATGGTATGGTCCCGGGGGCAGC
GGCGTAAGATGGCCCAGGAGAACCCCAAGATGCACAACTCGGAGATCAGCAAGCGCCTGGGCGCGGAGTG
GAAACTTTTGTCCGAGACCGAGAAGCGGCCGTTCATCGACGAGGCCAAGCGGCTGCGCGCTCTGCACATG
AAGGAGCACCCGGATTATAAATACCGGCCGCGGCGGAAAACCAAGACGCTCATGAAGAAGGATAAGTACA
CGCTTCCCGGAGGCTTGCTGGCCCCCGGCGGGAACAGCATGGCGAGCGGGGTTGGGGTGGGCGCCGGCCT
GGGTGCGGGCGTGAACCAGCGCATGGACAGCTACGCGCACATGAACGGCTGGAGCAACGGCAGCTACAGC
ATGATGCAGGAGCAGCTGGGCTACCCGCAGCACCCGGGCCTCAACGCTCACGGCGCGGCACAGATGCAAC
CGATGCACCGCTACGACGTCAGCGCCCTGCAGTACAACTCCATGACCAGCTCGCAGACCTACATGAACGG
CTCGCCCACCTACAGCATGTCCTACTCGCAGCAGGGCACCCCCGGTATGGCGCTGGGCTCCATGGGCTCT
GTGGTCAAGTCCGAGGCCAGCTCCAGCCCCCCCGTGGTTACCTCTTCCTCCCACTCCAGGGCGCCCTGCC
AGGCCGGGGACCTCCGGGACATGATCAGCATGTACCTCCCCGGCGCCGAGGTGCCGGAGCCCGCTGCGCC
CAGTAGACTGCACATGGCCCAGCACTACCAGAGCGGCCCGGTGCCCGGCACGGCCATTAACGGCACACTG
CCCCTGTCGCACATGGGTAGTGGGCAATGTACTAACTACGCTTTGTTGAAACTCGCTGGCGATGTTGAAA
GTAACCCCGGTCCTATGCCCCTCAACGTGAACTTCACCAACAGGAACTATGACCTCGACTACGACTCCGT
ACAGCCCTATTTCATCTGCGACGAGGAAGAGAATTTCTATCACCAGCAACAGCAGAGCGAGCTGCAGCCG
CCCGCGCCCAGTGAGGATATCTGGAAGAAATTCGAGCTGCTTCCCACCCCGCCCCTGTCCCCGAGCCGCC
GCTCCGGGCTCTGCTCTCCATCCTATGTTGCGGTCGCTACGTCCTTCTCCCCAAGGGAAGACGATGACGG
CGGCGGTGGCAACTTCTCCACCGCCGATCAGCTGGAGATGATGACCGAGTTACTTGGAGGAGACATGGTG
AACCAGAGCTTCATCTGCGATCCTGACGACGAGACCTTCATCAAGAACATCATCATCCAGGACTGTATGT
GGAGCGGTTTCTCAGCCGCTGCCAAGCTGGTCTCGGAGAAGCTGGCCTCCTACCAGGCTGCGCGCAAAGA
CAGCACCAGCCTGAGCCCCGCCCGCGGGCACAGCGTCTGCTCCACCTCCAGCCTGTACCTGCAGGACCTC
ACCGCCGCCGCGTCCGAGTGCATTGACCCCTCAGTGGTCTTTCCCTACCCGCTCAACGACAGCAGCTCGC
CCAAATCCTGTACCTCGTCCGATTCCACGGCCTTCTCTCCTTCCTCGGACTCGCTGCTGTCCTCCGAGTC
CTCCCCACGGGCCAGCCCTGAGCCCCTAGTGCTGCATGAGGAGACACCGCCCACCACCAGCAGCGACTCT
GAAGAAGAGCAAGAAGATGAGGAAGAAATTGATGTGGTGTCTGTGGAGAAGAGGCAAACCCCTGCCAAGA
GGTCGGAGTCGGGCTCATCTCCATCCCGAGGCCACAGCAAACCTCCGCACAGCCCACTGGTCCTCAAGAG
GTGCCACGTCTCCACTCACCAGCACAACTACGCCGCACCCCCCTCCACAAGGAAGGACTATCCAGCTGCC
AAGAGGGCCAAGTTGGACAGTGGCAGGGTCCTGAAGCAGATCAGCAACAACCGCAAGTGCTCCAGCCCCA
GGTCCTCAGACACGGAGGAAAACGACAAGAGGCGGACACACAACGTCTTGGAACGTCAGAGGAGGAACGA
GCTGAAGCGCAGCTTTTTTGCCCTGCGTGACCAGATCCCTGAATTGGAAAACAACGAAAAGGCCCCCAAG
GTAGTGATCCTCAAAAAAGCCACCGCCTACATCCTGTCCATTCAAGCAGACGAGCACAAGCTCACCTCTG
AAAAGGACTTATTGAGGAAACGACGAGAACAGTTGAAACACAAACTCGAACAGCTTCGAAACTCTGGTGC
ATAAATCGATAGATCCTAATCAACCTCTGGATTACAAAATTTGTGAAAGATTGACTGGTATTCTTAACTA
TGTTGCTCCTTTTACGCTATGTGGATACGCTGCTTTAATGCCTTTGTATCATGCTATTGCTTCCCGTATG
GCTTTCATTTTCTCCTCCTTGTATAAATCCTGGTTGCTGTCTCTTTATGAGGAGTTGTGGCCCGTTGTCA
GGCAACGTGGCGTGGTGTGCACTGTGTTTGCTGACGCAACCCCCACTGGTTGGGGCATTGCCACCACCTG
TCAGCTCCTTTCCGGGACTTTCGCTTTCCCCCTCCCTATTGCCACGGCGGAACTCATCGCCGCCTGCCTT
GCCCGCTGCTGGACAGGGGCTCGGCTGTTGGGCACTGACAATTCCGTGGTGTTGTCGGGGAAATCATCGT
CCTTTCCTTGGCTGCTCGCCTGTGTTGCCACCTGGATTCTGCGCGGGACGTCCTTCTGCTACGTCCCTTC
GGCCCTCAATCCAGCGGACCTTCCTTCCCGCGGCCTGCTGCCGGCTCTGCGGCCTCTTCCGCGTCTTCGC
CTTCGCCCTCAGACGAGTCGGATCTCCCTTTGGGCCGCCTCCCCGCCTGGTACCTTTAAGACCAATGACT
TACAAGGCAGCTGTAGATCTTAGCCACTTTTTAAAAGAAAAGGGGGGACTGGAAGGGCTAATTCACTCCC
AACGAAGACAAGATCACCTGCAGGACAGGCGCGCCCTGCTTTTTGCTTGTACTGGGTCTCTCTGGTTAGA
CCAGATCTGAGCCTGGGAGCTCTCTGGCTAACTAGGGAACCCACTGCTTAAGCCTCAATAAAGCTTGCCT
TGAGTGCTTCAAGTAGTGTGTGCCCGTCTGTTGTGTGACTCTGGTAACTAGAGATCCCTCAGACCCTTTT
AGTCAGTGTGGAAAATCTCTAGCACCCGGGCGATTAAGGAAAGGGCTAGATCATTCTTGAAGACGAAAGG
GCCTCGTGATACGCCTATTTTTATAGGTTAATGTCATGATAATAATGGTTTCTTAGACGTCAGGTGGCAC
TTTTCGGGGAAATGTGCGCGGAACCCCTATTTGTTTATTTTTCTAAATACATTCAAATATGTATCCGCTC
ATGAGACAATAACCCTGATAAATGCTTCAATAATATTGAAAAAGGAAGAGTATGAGTATTCAACATTTCC
GTGTCGCCCTTATTCCCTTTTTTGCGGCATTTTGCCTTCCTGTTTTTGCTCACCCAGAAACGCTGGTGAA
AGTAAAAGATGCTGAAGATCAGTTGGGTGCACGAGTGGGTTACATCGAACTGGATCTCAACAGCGGTAAG
ATCCTTGAGAGTTTTCGCCCCGAAGAACGTTTTCCAATGATGAGCACTTTTAAAGTTCTGCTATGTGGCG
CGGTATTATCCCGTGTTGACGCCGGGCAAGAGCAACTCGGTCGCCGCATACACTATTCTCAGAATGACTT
GGTTGAGTACTCACCAGTCACAGAAAAGCATCTTACGGATGGCATGACAGTAAGAGAATTATGCAGTGCT
GCCATAACCATGAGTGATAACACTGCGGCCAACTTACTTCTGACAACGATCGGAGGACCGAAGGAGCTAA
CCGCTTTTTTGCACAACATGGGGGATCATGTAACTCGCCTTGATCGTTGGGAACCGGAGCTGAATGAAGC
CATACCAAACGACGAGCGTGACACCACGATGCCTGTAGCAATGGCAACAACGTTGCGCAAACTATTAACT
GGCGAACTACTTACTCTAGCTTCCCGGCAACAATTAATAGACTGGATGGAGGCGGATAAAGTTGCAGGAC
CACTTCTGCGCTCGGCCCTTCCGGCTGGCTGGTTTATTGCTGATAAATCTGGAGCCGGTGAGCGTGGGTC
TCGCGGTATCATTGCAGCACTGGGGCCAGATGGTAAGCCCTCCCGTATCGTAGTTATCTACACGACGGGG
AGTCAGGCAACTATGGATGAACGAAATAGACAGATCGCTGAGATAGGTGCCTCACTGATTAAGCATTGGT
AACTGTCAGACCAAGTTTACTCATATATACTTTAGATTGATTTAAAACTTCATTTTTAATTTAAAAGGAT
CTAGGTGAAGATCCTTTTTGATAATCTCATGACCAAAATCCCTTAACGTGAGTTTTCGTTCCACTGAGCG
TCAGACCCCGTAGAAAAGATCAAAGGATCTTCTTGAGATCCTTTTTTTCTGCGCGTAATCTGCTGCTTGC
AAACAAAAAAACCACCGCTACCAGCGGTGGTTTGTTTGCCGGATCAAGAGCTACCAACTCTTTTTCCGAA
GGTAACTGGCTTCAGCAGAGCGCAGATACCAAATACTGTTCTTCTAGTGTAGCCGTAGTTAGGCCACCAC
TTCAAGAACTCTGTAGCACCGCCTACATACCTCGCTCTGCTAATCCTGTTACCAGTGGCTGCTGCCAGTG
GCGATAAGTCGTGTCTTACCGGGTTGGACTCAAGACGATAGTTACCGGATAAGGCGCAGCGGTCGGGCTG
AACGGGGGGTTCGTGCACACAGCCCAGCTTGGAGCGAACGACCTACACCGAACTGAGATACCTACAGCGT
GAGCTATGAGAAAGCGCCACGCTTCCCGAAGGGAGAAAGGCGGACAGGTATCCGGTAAGCGGCAGGGTCG
GAACAGGAGAGCGCACGAGGGAGCTTCCAGGGGGAAACGCCTGGTATCTTTATAGTCCTGTCGGGTTTCG
CCACCTCTGACTTGAGCGTCGATTTTTGTGATGCTCGTCAGGGGGGCGGAGCCTATGGAAAAACGCCAGC
AACGCGGCCTTTTTACGGTTCCTGGCCTTTTGCTGGCCTTTTGCTCACATGTTCTTTCCTGCGTTATCCC
CTGATTCTGTGGATAACCGTATTACCGCCTTTGAGTGAGCTGATACCGCTCGCCGCAGCCGAACGACCGA
GCGCAGCGAGTCAGTGAGCGAGGAAGCGGAAGAGCGCCCAATACGCAAACCGCCTCTCCCCGCGCGTTGG
CCGATTCATTAATGCAGCAAGCTCATGGCTGACTAATTTTTTTTATTTATGCAGAGGCCGAGGCCGCCTC
GGCCTCTGAGCTATTCCAGAAGTAGTGAGGAGGCTTTTTTGGAGGCCTAGGCTTTTGCAAAAAGCTCCCC
GTGGCACGACAGGTTTCCCGACTGGAAAGCGGGCAGTGAGCGCAACGCAATTAATGTGAGTTAGCTCACT
CATTAGGCACCCCAGGCTTTACACTTTATGCTTCCGGCTCGTATGTTGTGTGGAATTGTGAGCGGATAAC
AATTTCACACAGGAAACAGCTATGACATGATTACGAATTTCACAAATAAAGCATTTTTTTCACTGCATTC
TAGTTGTGGTTTGTCCAAACTCATCAATGTATCTTATCATGTCTGGATCAACTGGATAACTCAAGCTAAC
CAAAATCATCCCAAACTTCCCACCCCATACCCTATTACCACTGCCAATTACCTGTGGTTTCATTTACTCT
AAACCTGTGATTCCTCTGAATTATTTTCATTTTAAAGAAATTGTATTTGTTAAATATGTACTACAAACTT
AGTAGT
Features (pLannotate 1.2.2; 28 found; start..end, strand, type, name):
    377..634     +  LTR            5' LTR (truncated): truncated 5' long terminal repeat (LTR) from HIV-1
    681..806     +  misc_feature   HIV-1 Ψ: packaging signal of human immunodeficiency virus type 1
    790..1128    +  CDS            HIV-1 gag (fragment): gag protein from human immunodeficiency virus 1; gag
   1303..1536    +  misc_feature   RRE: The Rev response element (RRE) of HIV-1 allows for Rev-dependent mRNA export from the nucleus to the cytoplasm.
   1913..2013    +  CDS            Rev (fragment): human immunodeficiency virus 1 (HIV-1) Rev protein; rev; enhances nuclear export of unspliced and incompletely spliced viral mRNAs
   2058..2175    +  misc_feature   cPPT/CTS: central polypurine tract and central termination sequence of HIV-1
   2217..2237    -  promoter       SV40 promoter (fragment): SV40 enhancer and early promoter
   2251..2521    +  protein_bind   tetracycline response element: contains seven copies of the tetracycline operator tetO tetracycline repressor TetR
   2532..2549    +  misc_feature   MCS (fragment): pUC18/19 multiple cloning site
   2554..2592    +  promoter       minimal CMV promoter: human cytomegalovirus (CMV) immediate early promoter
   2685..3740    +  CDS            Pou5f1: PO5F1_MOUSE - Also known as Oct-3, Oct-4, Otf-3, Otf3. Experimental evidence at protein level: Swiss-Prot protein existence level 1. Transcription factor that binds to the octamer motif (5'- ATTTGCAT-3') (PubMed:1972777, PubMed:1690859, PubMed:1967980, PubMed:17525163, PubMed:23376973). Forms a trimeric complex with SOX2 or SOX15 on DNA and controls the expression of a number of genes involved in embryonic development such as YES1, FGF4, UTF1 and ZFP206 (PubMed:15863505, PubMed:17097055, PubMed:17496161, PubMed:19740739). Critical for early embryogenesis and for embryonic stem cell pluripotenc
   3756..3808    +  CDS            P2A (fragment): 2A peptide from porcine teschovirus-1 polyprotein Eukaryotic ribosomes fail to insert a peptide bond between the Gly and Pro residues, yielding separate polypeptides.
   3819..4775    +  CDS            Sox2: SOX2_MOUSE - Also known as Sox-2. Experimental evidence at protein level: Swiss-Prot protein existence level 1. Transcription factor that forms a trimeric complex with POU5F1 (OCT3/4) on DNA and controls the expression of a number of genes involved in embryonic development such as YES1, FGF4, UTF1 and ZFP206 (PubMed:15863505, PubMed:17097055, PubMed:19740739). Binds to the proximal enhancer region of NANOG (PubMed:15863505). Critical for early embryogenesis and for embryonic stem cell pluripotency (By similarity). Downstream SRRT target that mediates the promotion of neural stem cell self-rene
   4845..6161    +  CDS            Myc: MYC_MOUSE - Experimental evidence at protein level: Swiss-Prot protein existence level 1. Transcription factor that binds DNA in a non-specific manner, yet also specifically recognizes the core sequence 5'-CAC[GA]TG-3'. Activates the transcription of growth-related genes. Binds to the VEGFA promoter, promoting VEGFA production and subsequent sprouting angiogenesis. Regulator of somatic reprogramming, controls self-renewal of embryonic stem cells. Functions with TAF6L to activate target gene expression through RNA polymerase II pause release (PubMed:31005419). From Mus musculus (Mouse).
   6178..6766    +  misc_feature   WPRE: woodchuck hepatitis virus posttranscriptional regulatory element
   6761..6871    +  CDS            nef (fragment): NEF_SIVS4 - Experimental evidence at protein level: Swiss-Prot protein existence level 1. Interferes with TCR signaling from the cell membrane. Interacts with CD247/TCRZ (TCR zeta chain) and exert potent down- regulation of cell surface TCR/CD3 complexes. From Simian immunodeficiency virus (isolate F236/smH4) (SIV-sm) (Simian immunodeficiency virus sooty mangabey monkey).
   6914..7094    +  LTR            5' LTR (truncated): truncated 5' long terminal repeat (LTR) from HIV-1
   7227..7331    +  promoter       AmpR promoter: bla
   7332..8192    +  CDS            AmpR: β-lactamase; bla; confers resistance to ampicillin, carbenicillin, and related antibiotics
   8363..8951    +  rep_origin     ori: high-copy-number ColE1/pMB1/pBR322/pUC origin of replication
   9134..9188    +  CDS            lacI (fragment): lac repressor; lacI; The lac repressor binds to the lac operator to inhibit transcription in E. coli. This inhibition can be relieved by adding lactose or isopropyl-β-D-thiogalactopyranoside (IPTG).
   9194..9287    +  rep_origin     SV40 ori (fragment): SV40 origin of replication
   9312..9349    +  CDS            lacI (fragment): lac repressor; lacI; The lac repressor binds to the lac operator to inhibit transcription in E. coli. This inhibition can be relieved by adding lactose or isopropyl-β-D-thiogalactopyranoside (IPTG).
   9362..9383    +  protein_bind   CAP binding site: CAP binding activates transcription in the presence of cAMP. E. coli catabolite activator protein
   9398..9428    +  promoter       lac promoter: promoter for the E. coli lac operon
   9436..9452    +  protein_bind   lac operator: The lac repressor binds to the lac operator to inhibit transcription in E. coli. This inhibition can be relieved by adding lactose or isopropyl-β-D-thiogalactopyranoside (IPTG). lac repressor encoded by lacI
   9486..9569    +  polyA_signal   SV40 poly(A) signal (fragment): SV40 polyadenylation signal
   9736..329     +  CDS            nef (fragment) (across the origin): NEF_HV1BR - Experimental evidence at protein level: Swiss-Prot protein existence level 1. Extracellular Nef protein targets CD4(+) T-lymphocytes for apoptosis by interacting with CXCR4 surface receptors (PubMed:14990729). From Human immunodeficiency virus type 1 group M subtype B (isolate BRU/LAI) (HIV-1).
