[The description below was written by a language model from this plasmid's Addgene catalogue record, the feature table of its GenBank file and pLannotate feature annotations shown in this document.]
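Description:
pHAGE2-TetOminiCMV-OSM is a 9.7 kb HIV-1-derived lentiviral transfer vector built on the pHAGE2 backbone that carries a doxycycline-inducible, polycistronic cassette for three mouse reprogramming factors. In bacteria it is maintained through a high-copy ColE1/pUC-type origin and selected with ampicillin via the bla gene. Remnants of lac regulatory sequence and SV40 origin and poly(A) fragments also sit in the plasmid backbone, outside the viral region. The lentiviral portion is flanked by a full-length HIV-1 LTR upstream and a truncated LTR downstream. The automated annotations label these with the opposite 5'/3' names, but their positions indicate their roles. The short downstream LTR is consistent with a self-inactivating design, although the record does not say so explicitly. Between the LTRs lie the Psi packaging signal with a gag fragment, the Rev response element for Rev-dependent nuclear export of the genomic RNA, and the cPPT/CTS, which aids nuclear import of the viral genome in target cells.

The payload is driven by a tetracycline response element containing seven tetO copies fused to a minimal CMV promoter. Transcription therefore depends on a tetracycline-controlled transactivator, which this plasmid does not encode and which must be supplied separately, together with doxycycline. A Kozak sequence precedes a single open reading frame encoding Pou5f1 (Oct4), a P2A peptide, Sox2, an E2A peptide and c-Myc. Ribosomal skipping at the 2A sites yields three separate proteins from one transcript. A WPRE downstream of the cassette enhances transcript stability and expression. No mammalian selection marker or fluorescent reporter is annotated. The vector is intended for inducible delivery of the Oct4/Sox2/c-Myc combination, which lacks Klf4, in somatic cell reprogramming experiments that compare factor cocktails for generating induced pluripotent stem cells.
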