Addgene plasmid #136555: pHAGE2-TetOminiCMV-OSM
Purpose: Dox-inducible polycistronic reprogramming lentiviral vector expressing mouse Oct4, Sox2, cMyc
Depositing lab: Hans Schöler. Depositing organization: Max Planck Institute for Molecular Biomedicine. Publication: Excluding Oct4 from Yamanaka Cocktail Unleashes the Developmental Potential of iPSCs. Velychko S, Adachi K, Kim KP, Hou Y, MacCarthy CM, Wu G, Scholer HR. Cell Stem Cell. 2019 Oct 30. pii: S1934-5909(19)30423-0. doi: 10.1016/j.stem.2019.10.002. PubMed 31708402.
Backbone
  Vector backbone: pHAGE2
  Backbone size w/o insert (bp): 6000
  Total vector size (bp): 9736
  Vector type: Bacterial Expression, Lentiviral
Growth in bacteria
  Bacterial resistance: Ampicillin, 100 μg/mL
  Growth temperature: 37°C
  Growth strain: NEB Stable
  Copy number: High Copy
Gene/Insert
  Gene/Insert name: Oct4-P2A-Sox2-E2A-cMyc
  Species: M. musculus (mouse)
  Insert size (bp): 3500
  Entrez Gene: Myc (a.k.a. Myc2, Niard, Nird, bHLHe39); Pou5f1 (a.k.a. NF-A3, Oct-3, Oct-3/4, Oct-4, Oct3, Oct3/4, Oct4, Otf-3, Otf-4, Otf3, Otf3-rs7, Otf3g, Otf4); Sox2 (a.k.a. Sox-2, lcc, ysb)
  Promoter: tetO-miniCMV (dox-inducible)
  Cloning method: Restriction Enzyme; 5′ cloning site NotI (not destroyed); 3′ cloning site ClaI (not destroyed)
  Sequencing primers: 5′ GAGACGCCATCCACGCTGT; 3′ AGGAAGGTCCGCTGGATTGA
Terms and licenses: Academic/Nonprofit Terms; Industry Terms: Not Available to Industry
How to cite: pHAGE2-TetOminiCMV-OSM was a gift from Hans Schöler (Addgene plasmid # 136555 ; http://n2t.net/addgene:136555 ; RRID:Addgene_136555)
